Addgene plasmid #240062: pIDTsmart-RC2-KO-delVP1-VP1-454TAG
Purpose: Express AAV2-KO (R585A,R588A) capsid with ncAA mutant at site 454 of VP1
Depositing lab: Abhishek Chatterjee. Depositing organization: Boston College. Publication: Precise Manipulation of the Site and Stoichiometry of Capsid Modification Enables Optimization of Functional Adeno-Associated Virus Conjugates. Erickson SB, Pham Q, Cao X, Glicksman J, Kelemen RE, Shahraeini SS, Bodkin S, Kiyam Z, Chatterjee A. Bioconjug Chem. 2024 Jan 17;35(1):64-71. doi: 10.1021/acs.bioconjchem.3c00411. Epub 2023 Dec 16. PubMed 38103182.
Backbone
  Vector backbone: pIDTsmart
  Vector type: Mammalian Expression, AAV
Growth in bacteria
  Bacterial resistance: Kanamycin, 50 μg/mL
  Growth temperature: 37°C
  Growth strain: NEB Stable
  Copy number: High Copy
Gene/Insert 1
  Gene/Insert name: RC2-DelVP1-R585,588A
  Species: H. sapiens (human)
Gene/Insert 2
  Gene/Insert name: VP1-454-TAG-R585,588A
Terms and licenses: Academic/Nonprofit Terms; Industry Terms: Not Available to Industry
How to cite: pIDTsmart-RC2-KO-delVP1-VP1-454TAG was a gift from Abhishek Chatterjee (Addgene plasmid # 240062 ; http://n2t.net/addgene:240062 ; RRID:Addgene_240062)
