[The description below was written by a language model from this plasmid's Addgene catalogue record and pLannotate feature annotations shown in this document.]
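Description:
pIDTsmart-RC2-KO-delVP1-VP1-454TAG is a 9.7 kb AAV2 Rep/Cap packaging helper plasmid built on the pIDTsmart cloning backbone, intended for transfection into mammalian producer cells rather than for packaging itself (no ITRs are annotated). It is propagated in E. coli through a high-copy ColE1/pUC-type origin and selected with kanamycin via an aph(3')-Ia KanR gene driven by the cat promoter. The bacterial unit is insulated by tonB, T7Te and T3Te transcription terminators. Small lacZα, MCS and FRT remnants are carried over from earlier cloning steps.

The payload consists of two separate capsid-encoding units. The first, RC2-DelVP1-R585,588A, is an AAV2 rep–cap segment: a Rep52 reading frame is annotated upstream of a full-length cap open reading frame. As the name indicates, this segment is modified so that VP1 is not produced, leaving it to supply Rep functions plus the smaller capsid proteins VP2 and VP3. How VP1 expression is abolished is not stated in the record. The second unit places another copy of the cap reading frame under the CMV enhancer/promoter (with a T7 promoter just upstream) and carries an amber TAG codon at position 454, so that a noncanonical amino acid can be incorporated there when a suitable suppressor tRNA/synthetase pair, not encoded on this plasmid, is co-supplied. The name and stated purpose indicate this unit is meant to contribute VP1.

Both copies bear R585A and R588A, the "KO" substitutions in residues associated with AAV2's heparan sulfate binding. Separating VP1 from VP2/VP3 restricts the noncanonical residue to the minor VP1 subunit, controlling the site and stoichiometry of chemical handles on the capsid for making defined AAV conjugates.
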