Features (pLannotate 1.2.2; 17 found; start..end, strand, type, name):
      5..22      -  CDS            lacZα (fragment): LacZα fragment of β-galactosidase; lacZ fragment
    196..227     +  misc_feature   MCS (fragment): pBluescript multiple cloning site
    235..282     +  protein_bind   FRT: FLP-mediated recombination occurs in the 8-bp core sequence TCTAGAAA (Turan and Bode, 2011). FLP recombinase from the Saccharomyces cerevisiae 2μ plasmid
    972..2162    +  CDS            Rep52: REP52_AAV2S - Experimental evidence at protein level: Swiss-Prot protein existence level 1. Plays a critical role during packaging of viral DNA into empty capsids, where they are thought to be part of the packaging motor complex. The single stranded genomic DNA is packaged in a 3' to 5' direction and requires the association between viral DNA and Rep40. Regulates host PKA activity by interacting with host PRKX as a mechanism to interfere with helper virus propagation and to promote its own replication. From Adeno-associated virus 2 (isolate Srivastava/1982) (AAV-2).
   2182..4386    +  CDS            VP1 (sequence partly withheld): CAPSD_AAV2S - Experimental evidence at protein level: Swiss-Prot protein existence level 1. Capsid protein self-assembles to form an icosahedral capsid with a T=1 symmetry, about 22 nm in diameter, and consisting of 60 copies of three size variants of the capsid protein VP1, VP2 and VP3 which differ in their N-terminus. The capsid encapsulates the genomic ssDNA. Binds to host cell heparan sulfate and uses host ITGA5-ITGB1 as coreceptor on the cell surface to provide virion attachment to target cell. This attachment induces virion internalization predominantly through clathrin-dependent endocyt
   4715..4845    +  CDS            lacZα (fragment): LacZα fragment of β-galactosidase; lacZ fragment
   4917..5296    +  enhancer       CMV enhancer: human cytomegalovirus immediate early enhancer
   5297..5500    +  promoter       CMV promoter: human cytomegalovirus (CMV) immediate early promoter
   5496..5529    +  LTR            5' LTR (truncated) (fragment): truncated 5' long terminal repeat (LTR) from HIV-1
   5545..5563    +  promoter       T7 promoter: promoter for bacteriophage T7 RNA polymerase
   5583..7787    +  CDS            VP1 (sequence partly withheld): CAPSD_AAV2S - Experimental evidence at protein level: Swiss-Prot protein existence level 1. Capsid protein self-assembles to form an icosahedral capsid with a T=1 symmetry, about 22 nm in diameter, and consisting of 60 copies of three size variants of the capsid protein VP1, VP2 and VP3 which differ in their N-terminus. The capsid encapsulates the genomic ssDNA. Binds to host cell heparan sulfate and uses host ITGA5-ITGB1 as coreceptor on the cell surface to provide virion attachment to target cell. This attachment induces virion internalization predominantly through clathrin-dependent endocyt
   8109..8140    +  terminator     tonB terminator: bidirectional E. coli tonB-P14 transcription terminator
   8141..8243    +  promoter       cat promoter: promoter of the E. coli cat gene encoding chloramphenicol acetyltransferase
   8244..9059    +  CDS            KanR: aminoglycoside phosphotransferase; aph(3')-Ia; confers resistance to kanamycin in bacteria or G418 (Geneticin®) in eukaryotes
   9083..9110    +  terminator     T7Te terminator: phage T7 early transcription terminator
   9122..9709    -  rep_origin     ori: high-copy-number ColE1/pMB1/pBR322/pUC origin of replication
   9731..6       -  terminator     T3Te terminator (fragment) (across the origin): phage T3 early transcription terminator
>Addgene plasmid #240062 | pIDTsmart-RC2-KO-delVP1-VP1-454TAG | addgene full sequence | sequence record 477369 | Addgene NGS Result
CCCGTGTAAAACGACGGCCAGTTTATCTAGTCAGCTTGATTCTAGCTGATCGTGGACCGGAAGGTGAGCC
AGTGAGTTGATTGCAGTCCAGTTACGCTGGAGTCTGAGGCTCGTCCTGAATGATATGCGACCGCCGGAGG
GTTGCGTTTGAGACGGGCGACAGATCCAGTCGCGCTGCTCTCGTCGATCCGCTAGGGCGGCCGCTCTAGA
ACTAGTGGATCCCCCGGAAGATCAGAAGTTCCTATTCCGAAGTTCCTATTCTCTAGAAAGTATAGGAACT
TCTGATCTGCGCAGCCGCCATGCCGGGGTTTTACGAGATTGTGATTAAGGTCCCCAGCGACCTTGACGAG
CATCTGCCCGGCATTTCTGACAGCTTTGTGAACTGGGTGGCCGAGAAGGAATGGGAGTTGCCGCCAGATT
CTGACATGGATCTGAATCTGATTGAGCAGGCACCCCTGACCGTGGCCGAGAAGCTGCAGCGCGACTTTCT
GACGGAATGGCGCCGTGTGAGTAAGGCCCCGGAGGCCCTTTTCTTTGTGCAATTTGAGAAGGGAGAGAGC
TACTTCCACATGCACGTGCTCGTGGAAACCACCGGGGTGAAATCCATGGTTTTGGGACGTTTCCTGAGTC
AGATTCGCGAAAAACTGATTCAGAGAATTTACCGCGGGATCGAGCCGACTTTGCCAAACTGGTTCGCGGT
CACAAAGACCAGAAATGGCGCCGGAGGCGGGAACAAGGTGGTGGATGAGTGCTACATCCCCAATTACTTG
CTCCCCAAAACCCAGCCTGAGCTCCAGTGGGCGTGGACTAATATGGAACAGTATTTAAGCGCCTGTTTGA
ATCTCACGGAGCGTAAACGGTTGGTGGCGCAGCATCTGACGCACGTGTCGCAGACGCAGGAGCAGAACAA
AGAGAATCAGAATCCCAATTCTGATGCGCCGGTGATCAGATCAAAAACTTCAGCCAGGTACATGGAGCTG
GTCGGGTGGCTCGTGGACAAGGGGATTACCTCGGAGAAGCAGTGGATCCAGGAGGACCAGGCCTCATACA
TCTCCTTCAATGCGGCCTCCAACTCGCGGTCCCAAATCAAGGCTGCCTTGGACAATGCGGGAAAGATTAT
GAGCCTGACTAAAACCGCCCCCGACTACCTGGTGGGCCAGCAGCCCGTGGAGGACATTTCCAGCAATCGG
ATTTATAAAATTTTGGAACTAAACGGGTACGATCCCCAATATGCGGCTTCCGTCTTTCTGGGATGGGCCA
CGAAAAAGTTCGGCAAGAGGAACACCATCTGGCTGTTTGGGCCTGCAACTACCGGGAAGACCAACATCGC
GGAGGCCATAGCCCACACTGTGCCCTTCTACGGGTGCGTAAACTGGACCAATGAGAACTTTCCCTTCAAC
GACTGTGTCGACAAGATGGTGATCTGGTGGGAGGAGGGGAAGATGACCGCCAAGGTCGTGGAGTCGGCCA
AAGCCATTCTCGGAGGAAGCAAGGTGCGCGTGGACCAGAAATGCAAGTCCTCGGCCCAGATAGACCCGAC
TCCCGTGATCGTCACCTCCAACACCAACATGTGCGCCGTGATTGACGGGAACTCAACGACCTTCGAACAC
CAGCAGCCGTTGCAAGACCGGATGTTCAAATTTGAACTCACCCGCCGTCTGGATCATGACTTTGGGAAGG
TCACCAAGCAGGAAGTCAAAGACTTTTTCCGGTGGGCAAAGGATCACGTGGTTGAGGTGGAGCATGAATT
CTACGTCAAAAAGGGTGGAGCCAAGAAAAGACCCGCCCCCAGTGACGCAGATATAAGTGAGCCCAAACGG
GTGCGCGAGTCAGTTGCGCAGCCATCGACGTCAGACGCGGAAGCTTCGATCAACTACGCAGACAGGTACC
AAAACAAATGTTCTCGTCACGTGGGCATGAATCTGATGCTGTTTCCCTGCAGACAATGCGAGAGAATGAA
TCAGAATTCAAATATCTGCTTCACTCACGGACAGAAAGACTGTTTAGAGTGCTTTCCCGTGTCAGAATCT
CAACCCGTTTCTGTCGTCAAAAAGGCGTATCAGAAACTGTGCTACATTCATCATATCATGGGAAAGGTGC
CAGACGCTTGCACTGCCTGCGATCTGGTCAATGTGGATTTGGATGACTGCATCTTTGAACAATAAATGAT
TTAAATCAGGTCTCGCTGCCGATGGTTATCTTCCAGATTGGCTCGAGGACACTCTCTCTGAAGGAATAAG
ACAGTGGTGGAAGCTCAAACCTGGCCCACCACCACCAAAGCCCGCAGAGCGGCATAAGGACGACAGCAGG
GGTCTTGTGCTTCCTGGGTACAAGTACCTCGGACCCTTCAACGGACTCGACAAGGGAGAGCCGGTCAACG
AGGCAGACGCCGCGGCCCTCGAGCACGACAAAGCCTACGACCGGCAGCTCGACAGCGGAGACAACCCGTA
CCTCAAGTACAACCACGCCGACGCGGAGTTTCAGGAGCGCCTTAAAGAAGATACGTCTTTTGGGGGCAAC
CTCGGACGAGCAGTCTTCCAGGCGAAAAAGAGGGTTCTTGAACCTCTGGGCCTGGTTGAGGAACCTGTTA
AGACGGCTCCGGGAAAAAAGAGGCCGGTAGAGCACTCTCCTGTGGAGCCAGACTCCTCCTCGGGAACCGG
AAAGGCGGGCCAGCAGCCTGCAAGAAAAAGATTGAATTTTGGTCAGACTG
[609 nt withheld, positions 2711-3319]
TGAACAACGGGAGTCAGGCAGTAGGACGCTCTTCATTTTACTGCCTGGAGTACTTTCCTTCTCAGATGCT
GCGTACCGGAAACAACTTTACCTTCAGCTACACTTTTGAGGACGTTCCTTTCCACAGCAGCTACGCTCAC
AGCCAGAGTCTGGACCGTCTCATGAATCCTCTCATCGACCAGTACCTGTATTACTTGAGCAGAACAAACA
CTCCAAGTGGAACCACCACGCAGTCAAGGCTTCAGTTTTCTCAGGCCGGAGCGAGTGACATTCGGGACCA
GTCTAGGAACTGGCTTCCTGGACCCTGTTACCGCCAGCAGCGAGTATCAAAGACATCTGCGGATAACAAC
AACAGTGAATACTCGTGGACTGGAGCTACCAAGTACCACCTCAATGGCAGAGACTCTCTGGTGAATCCGG
GCCCGGCCATGGCAAGCCACAAGGACGATGAAGAAAAGTTTTTTCCTCAGAGCGGGGTTCTCATCTTTGG
GAAGCAAGGCTCAGAGAAAACAAATGTGGACATTGAAAAGGTCATGATTACAGACGAAGAGGAAATCAGG
ACAACCAATCCCGTGGCTACGGAGCAGTATGGTTCTGTATCTACCAACCTCCAGGCCGGCAACGCCCAAG
CAGCTACCGCAGATGTCAACACACAAGGCGTTCTTCCAGGCATGGTCTGGCAGGACAGAGATGTGTACCT
TCAGGGGCCCATCTGGGCAAAGATTCCACACACGGACGGACATTTTCACCCCTCTCCCCTCATGGGTGGA
TTCGGACTTAAACACCCTCCTCCACAGATTCTCATCAAGAACACCCCGGTACCTGCGAATCCTTCGACCA
CCTTCAGTGCGGCAAAGTTTGCTTCCTTCATCACACAGTACTCCACGGGACAGGTCAGCGTGGAGATCGA
GTGGGAGCTGCAGAAGGAAAACAGCAAACGCTGGAATCCCGAAATTCAGTACACTTCCAACTACAACAAG
TCTGTTAATGTGGACTTTACTGTGGACACTAATGGCGTGTATTCAGAGCCTCGCCCCATTGGCACCAGAT
ACCTGACTCGTAATCTGTAATTGCTTGTTAATCAATAAACCGTTTAATTCGTTTCAGTTGAACTTTGGTC
TCTGCGTATTTCTTTCTTATCTAGTTTCCATGGCTACGTAGATAAGTAGCATGGCGGGTTAATCATTAAC
TACAGCCCGGGCGTTTAAACAGCGGGCGGAGGGGTGGAGTCGTGACGTGAATTACGTCATAGGGTTAGGG
AGGTCCTGTATTAGAGGTCACGTGAGTGTTTTGCGACATTTTGCGACACCATGTGGTCTCGCTGGGGGGG
GGGGCCCGAGTGAGCACGCAGGGTCTCCATTTTGAAGCGGGAGGTTTGAACGAGCGCTGGCGCGCTCACT
GGCCGTCGTTTTACAACGTCGTGACTGGGAAAACCCTGGCGTTACCCAACTTAATCGCCTTGCAGCACAT
CCCCCTTTCGCCAGCTGGCGTAATAGCGAAGAGGCCCGCACCGATCGCCCTTCCCATGCATCGGCCGCAA
ATACCTGCAGGATCCGTTTTGCGCTGCTTCGCGATGTACGGGCCAGATATACGCGTTGACATTGATTATT
GACTAGTTATTAATAGTAATCAATTACGGGGTCATTAGTTCATAGCCCATATATGGAGTTCCGCGTTACA
TAACTTACGGTAAATGGCCCGCCTGGCTGACCGCCCAACGACCCCCGCCCATTGACGTCAATAATGACGT
ATGTTCCCATAGTAACGCCAATAGGGACTTTCCATTGACGTCAATGGGTGGAGTATTTACGGTAAACTGC
CCACTTGGCAGTACATCAAGTGTATCATATGCCAAGTACGCCCCCTATTGACGTCAATGACGGTAAATGG
CCCGCCTGGCATTATGCCCAGTACATGACCTTATGGGACTTTCCTACTTGGCAGTACATCTACGTATTAG
TCATCGCTATTACCATGGTGATGCGGTTTTGGCAGTACATCAATGGGCGTGGATAGCGGTTTGACTCACG
GGGATTTCCAAGTCTCCACCCCATTGACGTCAATGGGAGTTTGTTTTGGCACCAAAATCAACGGGACTTT
CCAAAATGTCGTAACAACTCCGCCCCATTGACGCAAATGGGCGGTAGGCGTGTACGGTGGGAGGTCTATA
TAAGCAGAGCTCTCTGGCTAACTAGAGAACCCACTGCTTACTGGCTTATCGAAATTAATACGACTCACTA
TAGGGAGACCCAAGCTGGCTAGCATGGCTGCCGATGGTTATCTTCCAGATTGGCTCGAGGACACTCTCTC
TGAAGGAATAAGACAGTGGTGGAAGCTCAAACCTGGCCCACCACCACCAAAGCCCGCAGAGCGGCATAAG
GACGACAGCAGGGGTCTTGTGCTTCCTGGGTACAAGTACCTCGGACCCTTCAACGGACTCGACAAGGGAG
AGCCGGTCAACGAGGCAGACGCCGCGGCCCTCGAGCACGACAAAGCCTACGACCGGCAGCTCGACAGCGG
AGACAACCCGTACCTCAAGTACAACCACGCCGACGCGGAGTTTCAGGAGCGCCTTAAAGAAGATACGTCT
TTTGGGGGCAACCTCGGACGAGCAGTCTTCCAGGCGAAAAAGAGGGTTCTTGAACCTCTGGGCCTGGTTG
AGGAACCTGTTAAGACCGCTCCGGGAAAAAAGAGGCCGGTAGAGCACTCTCCTGTGGAGCCAGACTCCTC
CTCGGGAACCGGAAAGGCGGGCCAGCAGCCTGCAAGAAAAAGATTGAATTTTGGTCAGACTG
[64 nt withheld, positions 6112-6175]
CGGAACTAATACCCTCGCTACAGGCAGTGGCGCACCACTC
[69 nt withheld, positions 6216-6284]
CTC
[433 nt withheld, positions 6288-6720]
TGAACAACGGGAGTCAGGCAGTAGGACGCTCTTCATTTTACTGCCTGGAGTACTTTCCTTCTCAGATGCT
GCGTACCGGAAACAACTTTACCTTCAGCTACACTTTTGAGGACGTTCCTTTCCACAGCAGCTACGCTCAC
AGCCAGAGTCTGGACCGTCTCATGAATCCTCTCATCGACCAGTACCTGTATTACTTGAGCAGAACAAACA
CTCCAAGTGGATAGACCACGCAGTCAAGGCTTCAGTTTTCTCAGGCCGGAGCGAGTGACATTCGGGACCA
GTCTAGGAACTGGCTTCCTGGACCCTGTTACCGCCAGCAGCGAGTATCAAAGACATCTGCGGATAACAAC
AACAGTGAATACTCGTGGACTGGAGCTACCAAGTACCACCTCAATGGCAGAGACTCTCTGGTGAATCCGG
GCCCGGCCATGGCAAGCCACAAGGACGATGAAGAAAAGTTTTTTCCTCAGAGCGGGGTTCTCATCTTTGG
GAAGCAAGGCTCAGAGAAAACAAATGTGGACATTGAAAAGGTCATGATTACAGACGAAGAGGAAATCAGG
ACAACCAATCCCGTGGCTACGGAGCAGTATGGTTCTGTATCTACCAACCTCCAGGCCGGCAACGCCCAAG
CAGCTACCGCAGATGTCAACACACAAGGCGTTCTTCCAGGCATGGTCTGGCAGGACAGAGATGTGTACCT
TCAGGGGCCCATCTGGGCAAAGATTCCACACACGGACGGACATTTTCACCCCTCTCCCCTCATGGGTGGA
TTCGGACTTAAACACCCTCCTCCACAGATTCTCATCAAGAACACCCCGGTACCTGCGAATCCTTCGACCA
CCTTCAGTGCGGCAAAGTTTGCTTCCTTCATCACACAGTACTCCACGGGACAGGTCAGCGTGGAGATCGA
GTGGGAGCTGCAGAAGGAAAACAGCAAACGCTGGAATCCCGAAATTCAGTACACTTCCAACTACAACAAG
TCTGTTAATGTGGACTTTACTGTGGACACTAATGGCGTGTATTCAGAGCCTCGCCCCATTGGCACCAGAT
ACCTGACTCGTAATCTGTAATTGCTTGTTAATCAATAAACCGTTTAATTCGTTTCAGTTGAACTTTGGTC
TCTGCGTATTTCTTTCTTATCTAGTTTCCATGGCTACGTAGATAAGTAGCATGGCGGGTTAATCATTAAC
TACAGCCCTAGGGGTGCGAGCGGATCGAGCAGTGTCGATCACTACTGGACCGCGAGCTGTGCTGCGACCC
GTGATCTTACGGCATTATACGTATGATCGGTCCACGATCAGCTAGATTATCTAGTCAGCTTGATGTCATA
GCTGTTTCCTGAGGCTCAATACTGACCATTTAAATCATACCTGACCTCCATAGCAGAAAGTCAAAAGCCT
CCGACCGGAGGCTTTTGACTTGATCGGCACGTAAGAGGTTCCAACTTTCACCATAATGAAATAAGATCAC
TACCGGGCGTATTTTTTGAGTTATCGAGATTTTCAGGAGCTAAGGAAGCTAAAATGAGCCATATTCAACG
GGAAACGTCTTGCTTGAAGCCGCGATTAAATTCCAACATGGATGCTGATTTATATGGGTATAAATGGGCT
CGCGATAATGTCGGGCAATCAGGTGCGACAATCTATCGATTGTATGGGAAGCCCGATGCGCCAGAGTTGT
TTCTGAAACATGGCAAAGGTAGCGTTGCCAATGATGTTACAGATGAGATGGTCAGGCTAAACTGGCTGAC
GGAATTTATGCCTCTTCCGACCATCAAGCATTTTATCCGTACTCCTGATGATGCATGGTTACTCACCACT
GCGATCCCAGGGAAAACAGCATTCCAGGTATTAGAAGAATATCCTGATTCAGGTGAAAATATTGTTGATG
CGCTGGCAGTGTTCCTGCGCCGGTTGCATTCGATTCCTGTTTGTAATTGTCCTTTTAACGGCGATCGCGT
ATTTCGTCTCGCTCAGGCGCAATCACGAATGAATAACGGTTTGGTTGGTGCGAGTGATTTTGATGACGAG
CGTAATGGCTGGCCTGTTGAACAAGTCTGGAAAGAAATGCATAAACTCTTGCCATTCTCACCGGATTCAG
TCGTCACTCATGGTGATTTCTCACTTGATAACCTTATTTTTGACGAGGGGAAATTAATAGGTTGTATTGA
TGTTGGACGAGTCGGAATCGCAGACCGATACCAGGATCTTGCCATCCTATGGAACTGCCTCGGTGAGTTT
TCTCCTTCATTACAGAAACGGCTTTTTCAAAAATATGGTATTGATAATCCTGATATGAATAAATTGCAGT
TTCACTTGATGCTCGATGAGTTTTTCTAATGAGGACCTAAATGTAATCACCTGGCTCACCTTCGGGTGGG
CCTTTCTGCGTTGCTGGCGTTTTTCCATAGGCTCCGCCCCCCTGACGAGCATCACAAAAATCGATGCTCA
AGTCAGAGGTGGCGAAACCCGACAGGACTATAAAGATACCAGGCGTTTCCCCCTGGAAGCTCCCTCGTGC
GCTCTCCTGTTCCGACCCTGCCGCTTACCGGATACCTGTCCGCCTTTCTCCCTTCGGGAAGCGTGGCGCT
TTCTCATAGCTCACGCTGTAGGTATCTCAGTTCGGTGTAGGTCGTTCGCTCCAAGCTGGGCTGTGTGCAC
GAACCCCCCGTTCAGCCCGACCGCTGCGCCTTATCCGGTAACTATCGTCTTGAGTCCAACCCGGTAAGAC
ACGACTTATCGCCACTGGCAGCAGCCACTGGTAACAGGATTAGCAGAGCGAGGTATGTAGGCGGTGCTAC
AGAGTTCTTGAAGTGGTGGCCTAACTACGGCTACACTAGAAGAACAGTATTTGGTATCTGCGCTCTGCTG
AAGCCAGTTACCTCGGAAAAAGAGTTGGTAGCTCTTGATCCGGCAAACAAACCACCGCTGGTAGCGGTGG
TTTTTTTGTTTGCAAGCAGCAGATTACGCGCAGAAAAAAAGGATCTCAAGAAGATCCTTTGATTTTCTAC
CGAAGAAAGGCCCA
